>Addgene plasmid #193402 | pNC-TRV2 | addgene full sequence | sequence record 379628 | Addgene NGS Result
ATAAAACATTGCACCTATGGTGTTGCCCTGGCTGGGGTATGTCAGTGATCGCAGTAGAATGTACTAATTG
ACAAGTTGGAGAATACGGTAGAACGTCCTTATCCAACACAGCCTTTATCCCTCTCCCTGACGAGGTTTTT
GTCAGTGTAATATTTCTTTTTGAACTATCCAGCTTAGTACCGTACGGGAAAGTGACTGGTGTGCTTATCT
TTGAAATGTTACTTTGGGTTTCGGTTCTTTAGGTTAGTAAGAAAGCACTTGTCTTCTCATACAAAGGAAA
ACCTGAGACGTATCGCTTACGAAAGTAGCAATGAAAGAAAGGTGGTGGTTTTAATCGCTACCGCAAAAAC
GATGGGGTCGTTTTAATTAACTTCTCCTACGCAAGCGTCTAAACGGACGTTGGGGTTTTGCTAGTTTCTT
TAGAGAAAACTAGCTAAGTCTTTAATGTTATCATTAGAGATGGCATAAATATAATACTTGTGTCTGCTGA
TAAGATCATTTTAATTTGGACGATTAGACTTGTTGAACTACAGGTTACTGAATCACTTGCGCTAATCAAC
ATGGGAGATATGTACGATGAATCATTTGACAAGTCGGGCGGTCCTGCTGACTTGATGGACGATTCTTGGG
TGGAATCAGTTTCGTGGAAAGATCTGTTGAAGAAGTTACACAGCATAAAATTTGCACTACAGTCTGGTAG
AGATGAGATCACTGGGTTACTAGCGGCACTGAATAGACAGTGTCCTTATTCACCATATGAGCAGTTTCCA
GATAAGAAGGTGTATTTCCTTTTAGACTCACGGGCTAACAGTGCTCTTGGTGTGATTCAGAACGCTTCAG
CGTTCAAGAGACGAGCTGATGAGAAGAATGCAGTGGCGGGTGTTACAAATATTCCTGCGAATCCAAACAC
AACGGTTACGACGAACCAAGGGAGTACTACTACTACCAAGGCGAACACTGGCTCGACTTTGGAAGAAGAC
TTGTACACTTATTACAAATTCGATGATGCCTCTACAGCTTTCCACAAATCTCTAACTTCGTTAGAGAACA
TGGAGTTGAAGAGTTATTACCGAAGGAACTTTGAGAAAGTATTCGGGATTAAGTTTGGTGGAGCAGCTGC
TAGTTCATCTGCACCGCCTCCAGCGAGTGGAGGTCCGATACGTCCTAATCCCTAGGGATTTAAGGACGTG
AACTCTGTTGAGATCTCTGTGAAATTCAGAGGGTGGGTGATACCATATTCACTGATGCCATTAGCGACAT
CTAAATAGGGCTAATTGTGACTAATTTGAGGGAATTTCCTTTACCATTGACGTCAGTGTCGTTGGTAGCA
TTTGAGTTTCGCAATGCACGAATTACTTAGGAAGTGGCTTGACGACACTAATGTGTTATTGTTAGATAAT
GGTTTGGTGGTCAAGGTACGTAGTAGAGTCCCACATATTCGCACGTATGAAGTAATTGGAAAGTTGTCAG
TTTTTGATAATTCACTGGGAGATGATACGCTGTTTGAGGGAAAAGTAGAGAACGTATTTGTTTTTATGTT
CAGGCGGTTCTTGTGTGTCAACAAAGATGGACATTGTTACTCAAGGAAGCACGATGAGCTTTATTATTAC
GGACGAGTGGACTTAGATTCTGTGAGTAAGGTTACCGAGTGGTCTCTGTCCAGTCCTGGCCTCGTCGGCC
ATTCTCGACTAAGTTGGCAGCATCACCCGACGCACTTTGCGCCGAATAAATACCTGTGACGGAAGATCAC
TTCGCAGAATAAATAAATCCTGGTGTCCCTGTTGATACCGGGAAGCCCTGGGCCAACTTTTGGCGAAAAT
GAGACGTTGATCGGCACGTAAGAGGTTCCAACTTTCACCATAATGAAATAAGATCACTACCGGGCGTATT
TTTTGAGTTATCGAGATTTTCAGGAGCTAAGGAAGCTAAACTTTTGCTGACGAGAACAGGGACTGGTGAA
ATGCAGTTTAAGGTTTACACCTATAAAAGAGAGAGCCGTTATCGTCTGTTTGTGGATGTACAGAGTGATA
TTATTGACACGCCTGGGCGACGGATGGTGATCCCCCTGGCCAGTGCACGTCTGCTGTCAGATAAAGTCTC
CCGTGAACTTTACCCGGTGGTGCATATCGGGGATGAAAGCTGGCGCATGATGACCACCGATATGGCCAGT
GTGCCGGTATCCGTTATCGGGGAAGAAGTGGCTGATCTCAGCCACCGCGAAAATGACATCAAAAACGCCA
TTAACCTGATGTTCTGGGGAATATAAATGTCAGGCTCCCTTATACACAGGGCCAGTCTGGCCACTTGTGG
TCTGCTGAGACCGGCATGTCCCGAAGACATTAAACTACGGTTCTTTAAGTAGATCCGTGTCTAAAGTTTT
AGGTTCAATTTAAACCTACGAGATTGACATTCTCGACTGATCTTGATTGATCGGTAAGTCTTTTGTAATT
TAATTTTCTTTTTGATTTTATTTTAAATTGTTATCTGTTTCTGTGTATAGACTGTTTGAGATCGGCGTTT
GGCCGACTCATTGTCTTACCATAGGGGAACGGACTTTGTTTGTGTTGTTATTTTATTTGTATTTTATTAA
AATTCTCAACGATCTGAAAAAGCCTCGCGGCTAAGAGATTGTTGGGGGGTGAGTAAGTACTTTTAAAGTG
ATGATGGTTACAAAGGCAAAAGGGGTAAAACCCCTCGCCTACGTAAGCGTTATTACGCCCGTCTGTACTT
ATATCAGTACACTGACGAGTCCCTAAAGGACGAAACGGGAGAACGCTAGCCACCACCACCACCACCACGT
GTGAATTACAGGTGACCAGCTCGAATTTCCCCGATCGTTCAAACATTTGGCAATAAAGTTTCTTAAGATT
GAATCCTGTTGCCGGTCTTGCGATGATTATCATATAATTTCTGTTGAATTACGTTAAGCATGTAATAATT
AACATGTAATGCATGACGTTATTTATGAGATGGGTTTTTATGATTAGAGTCCCGCAATTATACATTTAAT
ACGCGATAGAAAACAAAATATAGCGCGCAAACTAGGATAAATTATCGCGCGCGGTGTCATCTATGTTACT
AGATCGGGAATTAAACTATCAGTGTTTGACAGGATATATTGGCGGGTAAACCTAAGAGAAAAGAGCGTTT
ATTAGAATAATCGGATATTTAAAAGGGCGTGAAAAGGTTTATCCGTTCGTCCATTTGTATGTGCATGCCA
ACCACAGGGTTCCCCTCGGGATCAAAGTACTTTGATCCAACCCCTCCGCTGCTATAGTGCAGTCGGCTTC
TGACGTTCAGTGCAGCCGTCTTCTGAAAACGACATGTCGCACAAGTCCTAAGTTACGCGACAGGCTGCCG
CCCTGCCCTTTTCCTGGCGTTTTCTTGTCGCGTGTTTTAGTCGCATAAAGTAGAATACTTGCGACTAGAA
CCGGAGACATTACGCCATGAACAAGAGCGCCGCCGCTGGCCTGCTGGGCTATGCCCGCGTCAGCACCGAC
GACCAGGACTTGACCAACCAACGGGCCGAACTGCACGCGGCCGGCTGCACCAAGCTGTTTTCCGAGAAGA
TCACCGGCACCAGGCGCGACCGCCCGGAGCTGGCCAGGATGCTTGACCACCTACGCCCTGGCGACGTTGT
GACAGTGACCAGGCTAGACCGCCTGGCCCGCAGCACCCGCGACCTACTGGACATTGCCGAGCGCATCCAG
GAGGCCGGCGCGGGCCTGCGTAGCCTGGCAGAGCCGTGGGCCGACACCACCACGCCGGCCGGCCGCATGG
TGTTGACCGTGTTCGCCGGCATTGCCGAGTTCGAGCGTTCCCTAATCATCGACCGCACCCGGAGCGGGCG
CGAGGCCGCCAAGGCGCGAGGCGTGAAGTTTGGCCCCCGCCCTACCCTCACCCCGGCACAGATCGCGCAC
GCCCGCGAGCTGATCGACCAGGAAGGCCGCACCGTGAAAGAGGCGGCTGCACTGCTTGGCGTGCATCGCT
CGACCCTGTACCGCGCACTTGAGCGCAGCGAGGAAGTGACGCCCACCGAGGCCAGGCGGCGCGGTGCCTT
CCGTGAGGACGCATTGACCGAGGCCGACGCCCTGGCGGCCGCCGAGAATGAACGCCAAGAGGAACAAGCA
TGAAACCGCACCAGGACGGCCAGGACGAACCGTTTTTCATTACCGAAGAGATCGAGGCGGAGATGATCGC
GGCCGGGTACGTGTTCGAGCCGCCCGCGCACGTCTCAACCGTGCGGCTGCATGAAATCCTGGCCGGTTTG
TCTGATGCCAAGCTGGCGGCCTGGCCGGCGAGCTTGGCCGCTGAAGAAACCGAGCGCCGCCGTCTAAAAA
GGTGATGTGTATTTGAGTAAAACAGCTTGCGTCATGCGGTCGCTGCGTATATGATGCGATGAGTAAATAA
ACAAATACGCAAGGGGAACGCATGAAGGTTATCGCTGTACTTAACCAGAAAGGCGGGTCAGGCAAGACGA
CCATCGCAACCCATCTAGCCCGCGCCCTGCAACTCGCCGGGGCCGATGTTCTGTTAGTCGATTCCGATCC
CCAGGGCAGTGCCCGCGATTGGGCGGCCGTGCGGGAAGATCAACCGCTAACCGTTGTCGGCATCGACCGC
CCGACGATTGACCGCGACGTGAAGGCCATCGGCCGGCGCGACTTCGTAGTGATCGACGGAGCGCCCCAGG
CGGCGGACTTGGCTGTGTCCGCGATCAAGGCAGCCGACTTCGTGCTGATTCCGGTGCAGCCAAGCCCTTA
CGACATATGGGCCACCGCCGACCTGGTGGAGCTGGTTAAGCAGCGCATTGAGGTCACGGATGGAAGGCTA
CAAGCGGCCTTTGTCGTGTCGCGGGCGATCAAAGGCACGCGCATCGGCGGTGAGGTTGCCGAGGCGCTGG
CCGGGTACGAGCTGCCCATTCTTGAGTCCCGTATCACGCAGCGCGTGAGCTACCCAGGCACTGCCGCCGC
CGGCACAACCGTTCTTGAATCAGAACCCGAGGGCGACGCTGCCCGCGAGGTCCAGGCGCTGGCCGCTGAA
ATTAAATCAAAACTCATTTGAGTTAATGAGGTAAAGAGAAAATGAGCAAAAGCACAAACACGCTAAGTGC
CGGCCGTCCGAGCGCACGCAGCAGCAAGGCTGCAACGTTGGCCAGCCTGGCAGACACGCCAGCCATGAAG
CGGGTCAACTTTCAGTTGCCGGCGGAGGATCACACCAAGCTGAAGATGTACGCGGTACGCCAAGGCAAGA
CCATTACCGAGCTGCTATCTGAATACATCGCGCAGCTACCAGAGTAAATGAGCAAATGAATAAATGAGTA
GATGAATTTTAGCGGCTAAAGGAGGCGGCATGGAAAATCAAGAACAACCAGGCACCGACGCCGTGGAATG
CCCCATGTGTGGAGGAACGGGCGGTTGGCCAGGCGTAAGCGGCTGGGTTGCCTGCCGGCCCTGCAATGGC
ACTGGAACCCCCAAGCCCGAGGAATCGGCGTGAGCGGTCGCAAACCATCCGGCCCGGTACAAATCGGCGC
GGCGCTGGGTGATGACCTGGTGGAGAAGTTGAAGGCGGCGCAGGCCGCCCAGCGGCAACGCATCGAGGCA
GAAGCACGCCCCGGTGAATCGTGGCAAGCGGCCGCTGATCGAATCCGCAAAGAATCCCGGCAACCGCCGG
CAGCCGGTGCGCCGTCGATTAGGAAGCCGCCCAAGGGCGACGAGCAACCAGATTTTTTCGTTCCGATGCT
CTATGACGTGGGCACCCGCGATAGTCGCAGCATCATGGACGTGGCCGTTTTCCGTCTGTCGAAGCGTGAC
CGACGAGCTGGCGAGGTGATCCGCTACGAGCTTCCAGACGGGCACGTAGAGGTTTCCGCAGGGCCGGCGG
GCATGGCCAGTGTGTGGGATTACGACCTGGTACTGATGGCGGTTTCCCATCTAACCGAATCCATGAACCG
ATACCGGGAAGGGAAGGGAGACAAGCCCGGCCGCGTGTTCCGTCCACACGTTGCGGACGTACTCAAGTTC
TGCCGGCGAGCCGATGGCGGAAAGCAGAAAGACGACCTGGTAGAAACCTGCATTCGGTTAAACACCACGC
ACGTTGCCATGCAGCGTACGAAGAAGGCCAAGAACGGCCGCCTGGTGACGGTATCCGAGGGTGAAGCCTT
GATTAGCCGCTACAAGATCGTAAAGAGCGAAACCGGGCGGCCGGAGTACATCGAGATCGAGCTAGCTGAT
TGGATGTACCGCGAGATCACAGAAGGCAAGAACCCGGACGTGCTGACGGTTCACCCCGATTACTTTTTGA
TCGATCCCGGCATCGGCCGTTTTCTCTACCGCCTGGCACGCCGCGCCGCAGGCAAGGCAGAAGCCAGATG
GTTGTTCAAGACGATCTACGAACGCAGTGGCAGCGCCGGAGAGTTCAAGAAGTTCTGTTTCACCGTGCGC
AAGCTGATCGGGTCAAATGACCTGCCGGAGTACGATTTGAAGGAGGAGGCGGGGCAGGCTGGCCCGATCC
TAGTCATGCGCTACCGCAACCTGATCGAGGGCGAAGCATCCGCCGGTTCCTAATGTACGGAGCAGATGCT
AGGGCAAATTGCCCTAGCAGGGGAAAAAGGTCGAAAAGGTCTCTTTCCTGTGGATAGCACGTACATTGGG
AACCCAAAGCCGTACATTGGGAACCGGAACCCGTACATTGGGAACCCAAAGCCGTACATTGGGAACCGGT
CACACATGTAAGTGACTGATATAAAAGAGAAAAAAGGCGATTTTTCCGCCTAAAACTCTTTAAAACTTAT
TAAAACTCTTAAAACCCGCCTGGCCTGTGCATAACTGTCTGGCCAGCGCACAGCCGAAGAGCTGCAAAAA
GCGCCTACCCTTCGGTCGCTGCGCTCCCTACGCCCCGCCGCTTCGCGTCGGCCTATCGCGGCCGCTGGCC
GCTCAAAAATGGCTGGCCTACGGCCAGGCAATCTACCAGGGCGCGGACAAGCCGCGCCGTCGCCACTCGA
CCGCCGGCGCCCACATCAAGGCACCCTGCCTCGCGCGTTTCGGTGATGACGGTGAAAACCTCTGACACAT
GCAGCTCCCGGAGACGGTCACAGCTTGTCTGTAAGCGGATGCCGGGAGCAGACAAGCCCGTCAGGGCGCG
TCAGCGGGTGTTGGCGGGTGTCGGGGCGCAGCCATGACCCAGTCACGTAGCGATAGCGGAGTGTATACTG
GCTTAACTATGCGGCATCAGAGCAGATTGTACTGAGAGTGCACCATATGCGGTGTGAAATACCGCACAGA
TGCGTAAGGAGAAAATACCGCATCAGGCGCTCTTCCGCTTCCTCGCTCACTGACTCGCTGCGCTCGGTCG
TTCGGCTGCGGCGAGCGGTATCAGCTCACTCAAAGGCGGTAATACGGTTATCCACAGAATCAGGGGATAA
CGCAGGAAAGAACATGTGAGCAAAAGGCCAGCAAAAGGCCAGGAACCGTAAAAAGGCCGCGTTGCTGGCG
TTTTTCCATAGGCTCCGCCCCCCTGACGAGCATCACAAAAATCGACGCTCAAGTCAGAGGTGGCGAAACC
CGACAGGACTATAAAGATACCAGGCGTTTCCCCCTGGAAGCTCCCTCGTGCGCTCTCCTGTTCCGACCCT
GCCGCTTACCGGATACCTGTCCGCCTTTCTCCCTTCGGGAAGCGTGGCGCTTTCTCATAGCTCACGCTGT
AGGTATCTCAGTTCGGTGTAGGTCGTTCGCTCCAAGCTGGGCTGTGTGCACGAACCCCCCGTTCAGCCCG
ACCGCTGCGCCTTATCCGGTAACTATCGTCTTGAGTCCAACCCGGTAAGACACGACTTATCGCCACTGGC
AGCAGCCACTGGTAACAGGATTAGCAGAGCGAGGTATGTAGGCGGTGCTACAGAGTTCTTGAAGTGGTGG
CCTAACTACGGCTACACTAGAAGGACAGTATTTGGTATCTGCGCTCTGCTGAAGCCAGTTACCTTCGGAA
AAAGAGTTGGTAGCTCTTGATCCGGCAAACAAACCACCGCTGGTAGCGGTGGTTTTTTTGTTTGCAAGCA
GCAGATTACGCGCAGAAAAAAAGGATCTCAAGAAGATCCTTTGATCTTTTCTACGGGGTCTGACGCTCAG
TGGAACGAAAACTCACGTTAAGGGCTGATGAATCCCCTAATGATTTTTATCAAAATCATTAAGTTAAGGT
AGATACACATCTTGTCATATGATCAAATGGTTTCGCCAAAAATCAATAATCAGACAACAAAATGTGCGAA
CTCGATATTTTACACGACTCTCTTTACCAATTCTGCCCCGAATTACACTTAAAACGACTCAACAGCTTAA
CGTTGGCTTGCCACGCCTTACTTGACTGTAAAACTCTCACTCTTACCGAACTTGGCCGTAACCTGCCAAC
CAAAGCGAGAACAAAACATAACATCAAACGAATCGACCGATTGTTAGGTAATCGTCACCTCCACAAAGAG
CGACTCGCTGTATACCGTTGGCATGCTAGCTTTATCTGTTCGGGCAATACGATGCCCATTGTACTTGTTG
ACTGGTCTGATATCCGTGAGCAAAAACGGCTTATGGTATTGCGAGCTTCAGTCGCACTACACGGTCGTTC
TGTTACTCTTTATGAGAAAGCGTTCCCGCTTTCAGAGCAATGTTCAAAGAAAGCTCATGACCAATTTCTA
GCCGACCTTGCGAGCATTCTACCGAGTAACACCACACCGCTCATTGTCAGTGATGCTGGCTTTAAAGTGC
CATGGTATAAATCCGTTGAGAAGCTGGGTTGGTACTGGTTAAGTCGAGTAAGAGGAAAAGTACAATATGC
AGACCTAGGAGCGGAAAACTGGAAACCTATCAGCAACTTACATGATATGTCATCTAGTCACTCAAAGACT
TTAGGCTATAAGAGGCTGACTAAAAGCAATCCAATCTCATGCCAAATTCTATTGTATAAATCTCGCTCTA
AAGGCCGAAAAAATCAGCGCTCGACACGGACTCATTGTCACCACCCGTCACCTAAAATCTACTCAGCGTC
GGCAAAGGAGCCATGGATTCTAGCAACTAACTTACCTGTTGAAATTCGAACACCCAAACAACTTGTTAAT
ATCTATTCGAAGCGAATGCAGATTGAAGAAACCTTCCGAGACTTGAAAAGTCCTGCCTACGGACTAGGCC
TACGCCATAGCCGAACGAGCAGCTCAGAGCGTTTTGATATCATGCTGCTAATCGCCCTGATGCTTCAACT
AACATGTTGGCTTGCGGGCGTTCATGCTCAGAAACAAGGTTGGGACAAGCACTTCCAGGCTAACACAGTC
AGAAATCGAAACGTACTCTCAACAGTTCGCTTAGGCATGGAAGTTTTGCGGCATTCTGGCTACACAATAA
CAAGGGAAGACTCACTCGTGGCTGCAACCCTGCTTACTCAAAATCTATTCACACATGGTTACGTTTTGGG
GAAATTATGAGGGGATCTCTCAGCGTTAAGGGATTTTGGTCATGCATTCTAGGTACTAAAACAATTCATC
CAGTAAAATATAATATTTTATTTTCTCCCAATCAGGCTTGATCCCCAGTAAGTCAAAAAATAGCTCGACA
TACTGTTCTTCCCCGATATCCTCCCTGATCGACCGGACGCAGAAGGCAATGTCATACCACTTGTCCGCCC
TGCCGCTTCTCCCAAGATCAATAAAGCCACTTACTTTGCCATCTTTCACAAAGATGTTGCTGTCTCCCAG
GTCGCCGTGGGAAAAGACAAGTTCCTCTTCGGGCTTTTCCGTCTTTAAAAAATCATACAGCTCGCGCGGA
TCTTTAAATGGAGTGTCTTCTTCCCAGTTTTCGCAATCCACATCGGCCAGATCGTTATTCAGTAAGTAAT
CCAATTCGGCTAAGCGGCTGTCTAAGCTATTCGTATAGGGACAATCCGATATGTCGATGGAGTGAAAGAG
CCTGATGCACTCCGCATACAGCTCGATAATCTTTTCAGGGCTTTGTTCATCTTCATACTCTTCCGAGCAA
AGGACGCCATCGGCCTCACTCATGAGCAGATTGCTCCAGCCATCATGCCGTTCAAAGTGCAGGACCTTTG
GAACAGGCAGCTTTCCTTCCAGCCATAGCATCATGTCCTTTTCCCGTTCCACATCATAGGTGGTCCCTTT
ATACCGGCTGTCCGTCATTTTTAAATATAGGTTTTCATTTTCTCCCACCAGCTTATATACCTTAGCAGGA
GACATTCCTTCCGTATCTTTTACGCAGCGGTATTTTTCGATCAGTTTTTTCAATTCCGGTGATATTCTCA
TTTTAGCCATTTATTATTTCCTTCCTCTTTTCTACAGTATTTAAAGATACCCCAAGAAGCTAATTATAAC
AAGACGAACTCCAATTCACTGTTCCTTGCATTCTAAAACCTTAAATACCAGAAAACAGCTTTTTCAAAGT
TGTTTTCAAAGTTGGCGTATAACATAGTATCGACGGAGCCGATTTTGAAACCGCGGTGATCACAGGCAGC
AACGCTCTGTCATCGTTACAATCAACATGCTACCCTCCGCGAGATCATCCGTGTTTCAAACCCGGCAGCT
TAGTTGCCGTTCTTCCGAATAGCATCGGTAACATGAGCAAAGTCTGCCGCCTTACAACGGCTCTCCCGCT
GACGCCGTCCCGGACTGATGGGCTGCCTGTATCGAGTGGTGATTTTGTGCCGAGCTGCCGGTCGGGGAGC
TGTTGGCTGGCTGGTGGCAGGATATATTGTGGTGTAAACAAATTGACGCTTAGACAACTTAATAACACAT
TGCGGACGTTTTTAATGTACTGAATTAACGCCGAATTAATTCCTAGGCCACCATGTTGGGCCCGGCGCGC
CAAGCTTGCATGCCTGCAGGTCAACATGGTGGAGCACGACACTCTCGTCTACTCCAAGAATATCAAAGAT
ACAGTCTCAGAAGACCAGAGGGCTATTGAGACTTTTCAACAAAGGGTAATATCGGGAAACCTCCTCGGAT
TCCATTGCCCAGCTATCTGTCACTTCATCGAAAGGACAGTAGAAAAGGAAGATGGCTTCTACAAATGCCA
TCATTGCGATAAAGGAAAGGCTATCGTTCAAGATGCCTCTACCGACAGTGGTCCCAAAGATGGACCCCCA
CCCACGAGGAACATCGTGGAAAAAGAAGACGTTCCAACCACGTCTTCAAAGCAAGTGGATTGATGTGATG
GTCAACATGGTGGAGCACGACACTCTCGTCTACTCCAAGAATATCAAAGATACAGTCTCAGAAGACCAGA
GGGCTATTGAGACTTTTCAACAAAGGGTAATATCGGGAAACCTCCTCGGATTCCATTGCCCAGCTATCTG
TCACTTCATCGAAAGGACAGTAGAAAAGGAAGATGGCTTCTACAAATGCCATCATTGCGATAAAGGAAAG
GCTATCGTTCAAGATGCCTCTACCGACAGTGGTCCCAAAGATGGACCCCCACCCACGAGGAACATCGTGG
AAAAAGAAGACGTTCCAACCACGTCTTCAAAGCAAGTGGATTGATGTGATATCTCCACTGACGTAAGGGA
TGACGCACAATCCCACTATCCTTCGCAAGACCCTTCCTCTATATAAGGAAGTTCATTTCATTTGGAGAGG
Features (pLannotate 1.2.2; 21 found; start..end, strand, type, name):
    561..1172    +  CDS            CP: CAPSD_TRVPP - Experimental evidence at protein level: Swiss-Prot protein existence level 1. Capsid protein self-assembles to form rod-shaped virions about 22 nm in diameter with a central canal enclosing the viral genomic RNA. From Tobacco rattle virus (isolate PpK20) (TRV).
   1344..1646    +  CDS            P40_TRVPP (fragment): Experimental evidence at protein level: Swiss-Prot protein existence level 1. Involved in transmission of the virus by the vector nematode Paratrichodorus pachydermus. From Tobacco rattle virus (isolate PpK20) (TRV).
   1828..1930    +  promoter       cat promoter: promoter of the E. coli cat gene encoding chloramphenicol acetyltransferase
   1961..2263    +  CDS            ccdB: CCDB_ECOLI - Also known as G, letB, letD. Experimental evidence at protein level: Swiss-Prot protein existence level 1. Toxic component of a type II toxin-antitoxin (TA) system, functioning in plasmid maintainence. Responsible for the post- segregational killing (PSK) of plasmid-free cells, also referred to as a plasmid addiction system. Half-life of over 2 hours. Cell killing by CcdB is accompanied by filamentation, defects in chromosome and plasmid segregation, defects in cell division, formation of anucleate cells, decreased DNA synthesis and plasmid loss. Interferes with the activity of DN
   2680..2719    +  ncRNA          TLS-PK6: Accession: RF01101 - Pseudoknot of tRNA-like structure
   2715..2770    +  ncRNA          Hammerhead 3: Accession: RF00008 - Hammerhead ribozyme (type III)
   2780..2798    +  CDS            9xHis (fragment): 9xHis affinity tag
   2833..3085    +  terminator     NOS terminator: nopaline synthase terminator and poly(A) signal
   3107..3131    +  misc_feature   RB T-DNA repeat: right border repeat from nopaline C58 T-DNA
   3471..3872    +  CDS            Y4CG_SINFN (fragment): Protein inferred from homology: Swiss-Prot protein existence level 3. From Sinorhizobium fredii (strain NBRC 101917 / NGR234).
   4432..5061    +  CDS            pVS1 StaA: stability protein from the Pseudomonas plasmid pVS1 (Heeb et al., 2000)
   5490..6563    +  CDS            pVS1 RepA: replication protein from the Pseudomonas plasmid pVS1 (Heeb et al., 2000)
   6629..6823    +  rep_origin     pVS1 oriV: origin of replication for the Pseudomonas plasmid pVS1 (Heeb et al., 2000)
   7026..7065    +  CDS            rop (fragment): Rop protein, which maintains plasmids at low copy number; rop
   7167..7307    +  misc_feature   bom: basis of mobility region from pBR322
   7493..8081    -  rep_origin     ori: high-copy-number ColE1/pMB1/pBR322/pUC origin of replication
   8189..8258    -  ncRNA          RNA-OUT: Accession: RF00240 - RNA-OUT
   9506..10300   -  CDS            KanR: aminoglycoside phosphotransferase; aphA-3; confers resistance to kanamycin
  10725..10749   +  misc_feature   LB T-DNA repeat: left border repeat from nopaline C58 T-DNA
  10852..10872   -  misc_feature   MCS (fragment): pUC18/19 multiple cloning site
  10947..1       +  promoter       CaMV 35S promoter (enhanced) (across the origin): cauliflower mosaic virus 35S promoter with a duplicated enhancer region
