[The description below was written by a language model from this plasmid's Addgene catalogue record and pLannotate feature annotations shown in this document.]
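Description:
pNC-TRV2 is an empty pCambia-based binary plant vector carrying a cDNA copy of tobacco rattle virus (TRV) RNA2, adapted for virus-induced gene silencing (VIGS) and for insert loading by the Nimble Cloning method. As a binary plasmid it has two replication systems. A high-copy ColE1/pMB1-type origin with the pBR322 bom region serves in E. coli. The pVS1 oriV, RepA and StaA functions provide replication and stable maintenance in Agrobacterium. Selection in bacteria is by kanamycin through an aphA-3 aminoglycoside phosphotransferase gene located outside the T-DNA.

Between the nopaline-type left and right T-DNA borders, an enhanced CaMV 35S promoter with a duplicated enhancer drives transcription of the viral cassette. The annotated TRV parts are the capsid protein coding sequence and a fragment of the P40 nematode-transmission protein, both matching isolate PpK20. These are followed by the cloning site and then a viral 3' tRNA-like pseudoknot element. A type III hammerhead ribozyme sits immediately downstream, presumably to trim the transcript to an authentic viral 3' end, and a NOS terminator closes the unit. The cloning site, described by the depositor as the "NC frame", contains a ccdB toxin gene under the cat promoter. This gives negative selection against uncut or unrecombined vector, and it is why the empty plasmid is propagated in a ccdB-tolerant strain.

No insert is present. In use, a fragment of a plant target gene would replace ccdB, and the T-DNA would be delivered via Agrobacterium. TRV-based VIGS generally requires a companion TRV RNA1 construct, which this record does not describe.
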