Addgene plasmid #193402: pNC-TRV2
Purpose: (Empty Backbone) Nimble cloning-compatible vector for virus-induced gene silencing
Depositing lab: Pu Yan. Depositing organization: Chinese Academy of Tropical Agricultural Sciences. Publication: A Nimble Cloning-compatible vector system for high-throughput gene functional analysis in plants. Yan P, Tuo D, Shen W, Deng H, Zhou P, Gao X. Plant Commun. 2023 Mar 13;4(2):100471. doi: 10.1016/j.xplc.2022.100471. Epub 2022 Nov 9. PubMed 36352791.
Backbone
  Vector backbone: pCambia
  Vector type: Plant Expression
Growth in bacteria
  Bacterial resistance: Kanamycin, 50 μg/mL
  Growth temperature: 37°C
  Growth strain: ccdB Survival
  Copy number: High Copy
Gene/Insert
  Gene/Insert name: None
Terms and licenses: Academic/Nonprofit Terms; Industry Terms: Not Available to Industry
Depositor comments: NC frame
How to cite: pNC-TRV2 was a gift from Pu Yan (Addgene plasmid # 193402 ; http://n2t.net/addgene:193402 ; RRID:Addgene_193402)
